Addgene plasmid #77264: MAP2K5 gRNA (BRDN0001147402)
Purpose: 3rd generation lentiviral gRNA plasmid targeting human MAP2K5
Depositing lab: John Doench & David Root. Depositing organization: Broad Institute. Publication: Optimized sgRNA design to maximize activity and minimize off-target effects of CRISPR-Cas9. Doench JG, Fusi N, Sullender M, Hegde M, Vaimberg EW, Donovan KF, Smith I, Tothova Z, Wilen C, Orchard R, Virgin HW, Listgarten J, Root DE. Nat Biotechnol. 2016 Jan 18. doi: 10.1038/nbt.3437. PubMed 26780180.
Backbone
  Vector backbone: lentiGuide-Puro
  Backbone manufacturer: Zhang Lab (Addgene plasmid # 52963)
  Vector type: Mammalian Expression, Lentiviral, CRISPR
  Selectable markers: Puromycin
Growth in bacteria
  Bacterial resistance: Ampicillin, 100 μg/mL
  Growth temperature: 37°C
  Growth strain: DH5alpha
  Copy number: High Copy
Gene/Insert
  Gene/Insert name: MAP2K5 (alt names: MAP2K5; NM_001206804.1)
  gRNA/shRNA sequence: TTATAGGTGAATACTCGGGC
  Species: H. sapiens (human)
  Entrez Gene: MAP2K5 (a.k.a. HsT17454, MAPKK5, MEK5, PRKMK5)
  Promoter: hU6
  Cloning method: Unknown
  Sequencing primers: 5′ U6-F; 3′ pS2-R
Terms and licenses: Academic/Nonprofit Terms; Industry Terms: Not Available to Industry
Depositor comments: The gRNA was designed to target the following Genbank reference sequence(s): NM_001206804.1,NM_002757.3,NM_145160.2. Note that this plasmid does NOT contain Cas9. It should be used in conjunction with lentiCas9-Blast (Addgene #52962) or otherwise with cell lines already expressing Cas9. Browse the full kinome gRNA library at http://www.addgene.org/pooled-library/broadgpp-human-kinome/ or visit http://www.broadinstitute.org/rnai/public/ for detailed protocols and information.
How to cite: MAP2K5 gRNA (BRDN0001147402) was a gift from John Doench & David Root (Addgene plasmid # 77264 ; http://n2t.net/addgene:77264 ; RRID:Addgene_77264)
