[The description below was written by a language model from this plasmid's Addgene catalogue record and pLannotate feature annotations shown in this document.]
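Description:
MAP2K5 gRNA (BRDN0001147402) is a third-generation lentiviral CRISPR guide plasmid built on the lentiGuide-Puro backbone, designed to deliver a single guide RNA against human MAP2K5 (also known as MEK5) into mammalian cells. It is propagated in E. coli as a high-copy plasmid through a ColE1/pUC-type origin with ampicillin selection from the β-lactamase gene. The backbone also carries an f1 origin, an SV40 origin and poly(A) signal, and remnants of lac and phage-promoter sequences. The 8.3 kb assembled sequence shows the usual transfer-vector architecture. An RSV promoter drives a truncated HIV-1 5' LTR, which makes genomic RNA production Tat-independent. This is followed by the Ψ packaging signal with a partial gag sequence, the Rev response element for nuclear export, a cPPT/CTS element, and a self-inactivating ΔU3 3' LTR.

Between the LTRs sit two expression units. The human U6 RNA polymerase III promoter transcribes the MAP2K5-targeting spacer fused to the Streptococcus pyogenes Cas9 guide scaffold. Downstream, the EF-1α core promoter with its intron A drives the puromycin N-acetyltransferase gene, and a WPRE enhances transcript expression, so transduced cells can be selected with puromycin. According to the depositor, the guide was designed against three MAP2K5 reference transcripts.

The plasmid does not encode Cas9. It is meant to be used with a separate Cas9 vector such as lentiCas9-Blast, or in cells that already express Cas9. It belongs to a human kinome guide collection associated with work on optimized sgRNA design, and it is suited to knocking out MAP2K5 after packaging into lentiviral particles. The cloning method is not recorded.
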