Features (pLannotate 1.2.2; 29 found; start..end, strand, type, name):
     14..80      +  CDS            small t antigen (fragment): SV40 (simian virus 40) small t antigen
    106..317     +  promoter       EF-1α core promoter: core promoter for human elongation factor EF-1α
    318..1256    +  intron         EF-1α intron A: intron upstream of the start codon of human EF-1α
   1278..1877    +  CDS            PuroR (fragment): puromycin N-acetyltransferase; pac from Streptomyces; confers resistance to puromycin
   1893..2481    +  misc_feature   WPRE: woodchuck hepatitis virus posttranscriptional regulatory element
   2532..2551    +  misc_feature   cPPT/CTS (fragment): central polypurine tract and central termination sequence of HIV-1
   2553..2786    +  LTR            3' LTR (ΔU3): self-inactivating 3' long terminal repeat (LTR) from HIV-1
   2864..2985    +  polyA_signal   SV40 poly(A) signal: SV40 polyadenylation signal
   3025..3160    +  rep_origin     SV40 ori: SV40 origin of replication
   3181..3199    -  promoter       T7 promoter: promoter for bacteriophage T7 RNA polymerase
   3207..3362    +  CDS            lacZα (fragment): LacZα fragment of β-galactosidase; lacZ fragment
   3367..3795    +  rep_origin     f1 ori (sequence partly withheld): f1 bacteriophage origin of replication; arrow indicates direction of (+) strand synthesis
   3848..3952    +  promoter       AmpR promoter: bla
   3953..4813    +  CDS            AmpR: β-lactamase; bla; confers resistance to ampicillin, carbenicillin, and related antibiotics
   4984..5572    +  rep_origin     ori: high-copy-number ColE1/pMB1/pBR322/pUC origin of replication
   5755..5847    +  CDS            lacI (fragment): lac repressor; lacI; The lac repressor binds to the lac operator to inhibit transcription in E. coli. This inhibition can be relieved by adding lactose or isopropyl-β-D-thiogalactopyranoside (IPTG).
   5860..5881    +  protein_bind   CAP binding site: CAP binding activates transcription in the presence of cAMP. E. coli catabolite activator protein
   5896..5926    +  promoter       lac promoter: promoter for the E. coli lac operon
   5934..5950    +  protein_bind   lac operator: The lac repressor binds to the lac operator to inhibit transcription in E. coli. This inhibition can be relieved by adding lactose or isopropyl-β-D-thiogalactopyranoside (IPTG). lac repressor encoded by lacI
   5995..6013    +  promoter       T3 promoter: promoter for bacteriophage T3 RNA polymerase
   6041..6267    +  promoter       RSV promoter: Rous sarcoma virus enhancer/promoter
   6268..6448    +  LTR            5' LTR (truncated): truncated 5' long terminal repeat (LTR) from HIV-1
   6495..6620    +  misc_feature   HIV-1 Ψ: packaging signal of human immunodeficiency virus type 1
   6604..6967    +  CDS            HIV-1 gag (fragment): gag protein from human immunodeficiency virus 1; gag
   7113..7346    +  misc_feature   RRE: The Rev response element (RRE) of HIV-1 allows for Rev-dependent mRNA export from the nucleus to the cytoplasm.
   7723..7749    +  CDS            Rev (fragment): human immunodeficiency virus 1 (HIV-1) Rev protein; rev; enhances nuclear export of unspliced and incompletely spliced viral mRNAs
   7753..7993    +  promoter       U6 promoter: RNA polymerase III promoter for human U6 snRNA
   8023..8098    +  misc_RNA       gRNA scaffold: guide RNA scaffold for the Streptococcus pyogenes CRISPR/Cas9 system
   8154..8271    +  misc_feature   cPPT/CTS: central polypurine tract and central termination sequence of HIV-1
>Addgene plasmid #77264 | MAP2K5 gRNA (BRDN0001147402) | addgene full sequence | sequence record 187424 | Addgene Assembled Sequence
CCCGGGTGCAAAGATGGATAAAGTTTTAAACAGAGAGGAATCTTTGCAGCTAATGGACCTTCTAGGTCTT
GAAAGGAGTGGGAATTGGCTCCGGTGCCCGTCAGTGGGCAGAGCGCACATCGCCCACAGTCCCCGAGAAG
TTGGGGGGAGGGGTCGGCAATTGATCCGGTGCCTAGAGAAGGTGGCGCGGGGTAAACTGGGAAAGTGATG
TCGTGTACTGGCTCCGCCTTTTTCCCGAGGGTGGGGGAGAACCGTATATAAGTGCAGTAGTCGCCGTGAA
CGTTCTTTTTCGCAACGGGTTTGCCGCCAGAACACAGGTAAGTGCCGTGTGTGGTTCCCGCGGGCCTGGC
CTCTTTACGGGTTATGGCCCTTGCGTGCCTTGAATTACTTCCACCTGGCTGCAGTACGTGATTCTTGATC
CCGAGCTTCGGGTTGGAAGTGGGTGGGAGAGTTCGAGGCCTTGCGCTTAAGGAGCCCCTTCGCCTCGTGC
TTGAGTTGAGGCCTGGCCTGGGCGCTGGGGCCGCCGCGTGCGAATCTGGTGGCACCTTCGCGCCTGTCTC
GCTGCTTTCGATAAGTCTCTAGCCATTTAAAATTTTTGATGACCTGCTGCGACGCTTTTTTTCTGGCAAG
ATAGTCTTGTAAATGCGGGCCAAGATCTGCACACTGGTATTTCGGTTTTTGGGGCCGCGGGCGGCGACGG
GGCCCGTGCGTCCCAGCGCACATGTTCGGCGAGGCGGGGCCTGCGAGCGCGGCCACCGAGAATCGGACGG
GGGTAGTCTCAAGCTGGCCGGCCTGCTCTGGTGCCTGGCCTCGCGCCGCCGTGTATCGCCCCGCCCTGGG
CGGCAAGGCTGGCCCGGTCGGCACCAGTTGCGTGAGCGGAAAGATGGCCGCTTCCCGGCCCTGCTGCAGG
GAGCTCAAAATGGAGGACGCGGCGCTCGGGAGAGCGGGCGGGTGAGTCACCCACACAAAGGAAAAGGGCC
TTTCCGTCCTCAGCCGTCGCTTCATGTGACTCCACGGAGTACCGGGCGCCGTCCAGGCACCTCGATTAGT
TCTCGAGCTTTTGGAGTACGTCGTCTTTAGGTTGGGGGGAGGGGTTTTATGCGATGGAGTTTCCCCACAC
TGAGTGGGTGGAGACTGAAGTTAGGCCAGCTTGGCACTTGATGTAATTCTCCTTGGAATTTGCCCTTTTT
GAGTTTGGATCTTGGTTCATTCTCAAGCCTCAGACAGTGGTTCAAAGTTTTTTTCTTCCATTTCAGGTGT
CGTGACGTACGGCCACCATGACCGAGTACAAGCCCACGGTGCGCCTCGCCACCCGCGACGACGTCCCCAG
GGCCGTACGCACCCTCGCCGCCGCGTTCGCCGACTACCCCGCCACGCGCCACACCGTCGATCCGGACCGC
CACATCGAGCGGGTCACCGAGCTGCAAGAACTCTTCCTCACGCGCGTCGGGCTCGACATCGGCAAGGTGT
GGGTCGCGGACGACGGCGCCGCCGTGGCGGTCTGGACCACGCCGGAGAGCGTCGAAGCGGGGGCGGTGTT
CGCCGAGATCGGCCCGCGCATGGCCGAGTTGAGCGGTTCCCGGCTGGCCGCGCAGCAACAGATGGAAGGC
CTCCTGGCGCCGCACCGGCCCAAGGAGCCCGCGTGGTTCCTGGCCACCGTCGGAGTCTCGCCCGACCACC
AGGGCAAGGGTCTGGGCAGCGCCGTCGTGCTCCCCGGAGTGGAGGCGGCCGAGCGCGCCGGGGTGCCCGC
CTTCCTGGAGACCTCCGCGCCCCGCAACCTCCCCTTCTACGAGCGGCTCGGCTTCACCGTCACCGCCGAC
GTCGAGGTGCCCGAAGGACCGCGCACCTGGTGCATGACCCGCAAGCCCGGTGCCTGAACGCGTTAAGTCG
ACAATCAACCTCTGGATTACAAAATTTGTGAAAGATTGACTGGTATTCTTAACTATGTTGCTCCTTTTAC
GCTATGTGGATACGCTGCTTTAATGCCTTTGTATCATGCTATTGCTTCCCGTATGGCTTTCATTTTCTCC
TCCTTGTATAAATCCTGGTTGCTGTCTCTTTATGAGGAGTTGTGGCCCGTTGTCAGGCAACGTGGCGTGG
TGTGCACTGTGTTTGCTGACGCAACCCCCACTGGTTGGGGCATTGCCACCACCTGTCAGCTCCTTTCCGG
GACTTTCGCTTTCCCCCTCCCTATTGCCACGGCGGAACTCATCGCCGCCTGCCTTGCCCGCTGCTGGACA
GGGGCTCGGCTGTTGGGCACTGACAATTCCGTGGTGTTGTCGGGGAAATCATCGTCCTTTCCTTGGCTGC
TCGCCTGTGTTGCCACCTGGATTCTGCGCGGGACGTCCTTCTGCTACGTCCCTTCGGCCCTCAATCCAGC
GGACCTTCCTTCCCGCGGCCTGCTGCCGGCTCTGCGGCCTCTTCCGCGTCTTCGCCTTCGCCCTCAGACG
AGTCGGATCTCCCTTTGGGCCGCCTCCCCGCGTCGACTTTAAGACCAATGACTTACAAGGCAGCTGTAGA
TCTTAGCCACTTTTTAAAAGAAAAGGGGGGACTGGAAGGGCTAATTCACTCCCAACGAAGACAAGATCTG
CTTTTTGCTTGTACTGGGTCTCTCTGGTTAGACCAGATCTGAGCCTGGGAGCTCTCTGGCTAACTAGGGA
ACCCACTGCTTAAGCCTCAATAAAGCTTGCCTTGAGTGCTTCAAGTAGTGTGTGCCCGTCTGTTGTGTGA
CTCTGGTAACTAGAGATCCCTCAGACCCTTTTAGTCAGTGTGGAAAATCTCTAGCAGTACGTATAGTAGT
TCATGTCATCTTATTATTCAGTATTTATAACTTGCAAAGAAATGAATATCAGAGAGTGAGAGGAACTTGT
TTATTGCAGCTTATAATGGTTACAAATAAAGCAATAGCATCACAAATTTCACAAATAAAGCATTTTTTTC
ACTGCATTCTAGTTGTGGTTTGTCCAAACTCATCAATGTATCTTATCATGTCTGGCTCTAGCTATCCCGC
CCCTAACTCCGCCCATCCCGCCCCTAACTCCGCCCAGTTCCGCCCATTCTCCGCCCCATGGCTGACTAAT
TTTTTTTATTTATGCAGAGGCCGAGGCCGCCTCGGCCTCTGAGCTATTCCAGAAGTAGTGAGGAGGCTTT
TTTGGAGGCCTAGGGACGTACCCAATTCGCCCTATAGTGAGTCGTATTACGCGCGCTCACTGGCCGTCGT
TTTACAACGTCGTGACTGGGAAAACCCTGGCGTTACCCAACTTAATCGCCTTGCAGCACATCCCCCTTTC
GCCAGCTGGCGTAATAGCGAAGAGGCCCGCACCGATCGCCCTTCCCAACAGTTGCGCAGCCTGAATGGCG
AATGGG
[124 nt withheld, positions 3367-3490]
C
[91 nt withheld, positions 3492-3582]
A
[49 nt withheld, positions 3584-3632]
CCTTTGACGTTGGAGTCCACGTTCTTT
[37 nt withheld, positions 3660-3696]
ACCCTATCTCGGTCTATTCTTTTGATTTATAAGGGATTTTGCCGATTTCGGCCTATTGGTTAAAAAATGA
GCTGATTTAACAAAAATTTAACGCGAATTTTAACAAAATATTAACGCTTACAATTTAGGTGGCACTTTTC
GGGGAAATGTGCGCGGAACCCCTATTTGTTTATTTTTCTAAATACATTCAAATATGTATCCGCTCATGAG
ACAATAACCCTGATAAATGCTTCAATAATATTGAAAAAGGAAGAGTATGAGTATTCAACATTTCCGTGTC
GCCCTTATTCCCTTTTTTGCGGCATTTTGCCTTCCTGTTTTTGCTCACCCAGAAACGCTGGTGAAAGTAA
AAGATGCTGAAGATCAGTTGGGTGCACGAGTGGGTTACATCGAACTGGATCTCAACAGCGGTAAGATCCT
TGAGAGTTTTCGCCCCGAAGAACGTTTTCCAATGATGAGCACTTTTAAAGTTCTGCTATGTGGCGCGGTA
TTATCCCGTATTGACGCCGGGCAAGAGCAACTCGGTCGCCGCATACACTATTCTCAGAATGACTTGGTTG
AGTACTCACCAGTCACAGAAAAGCATCTTACGGATGGCATGACAGTAAGAGAATTATGCAGTGCTGCCAT
AACCATGAGTGATAACACTGCGGCCAACTTACTTCTGACAACGATCGGAGGACCGAAGGAGCTAACCGCT
TTTTTGCACAACATGGGGGATCATGTAACTCGCCTTGATCGTTGGGAACCGGAGCTGAATGAAGCCATAC
CAAACGACGAGCGTGACACCACGATGCCTGTAGCAATGGCAACAACGTTGCGCAAACTATTAACTGGCGA
ACTACTTACTCTAGCTTCCCGGCAACAATTAATAGACTGGATGGAGGCGGATAAAGTTGCAGGACCACTT
CTGCGCTCGGCCCTTCCGGCTGGCTGGTTTATTGCTGATAAATCTGGAGCCGGTGAGCGTGGGTCTCGCG
GTATCATTGCAGCACTGGGGCCAGATGGTAAGCCCTCCCGTATCGTAGTTATCTACACGACGGGGAGTCA
GGCAACTATGGATGAACGAAATAGACAGATCGCTGAGATAGGTGCCTCACTGATTAAGCATTGGTAACTG
TCAGACCAAGTTTACTCATATATACTTTAGATTGATTTAAAACTTCATTTTTAATTTAAAAGGATCTAGG
TGAAGATCCTTTTTGATAATCTCATGACCAAAATCCCTTAACGTGAGTTTTCGTTCCACTGAGCGTCAGA
CCCCGTAGAAAAGATCAAAGGATCTTCTTGAGATCCTTTTTTTCTGCGCGTAATCTGCTGCTTGCAAACA
AAAAAACCACCGCTACCAGCGGTGGTTTGTTTGCCGGATCAAGAGCTACCAACTCTTTTTCCGAAGGTAA
CTGGCTTCAGCAGAGCGCAGATACCAAATACTGTTCTTCTAGTGTAGCCGTAGTTAGGCCACCACTTCAA
GAACTCTGTAGCACCGCCTACATACCTCGCTCTGCTAATCCTGTTACCAGTGGCTGCTGCCAGTGGCGAT
AAGTCGTGTCTTACCGGGTTGGACTCAAGACGATAGTTACCGGATAAGGCGCAGCGGTCGGGCTGAACGG
GGGGTTCGTGCACACAGCCCAGCTTGGAGCGAACGACCTACACCGAACTGAGATACCTACAGCGTGAGCT
ATGAGAAAGCGCCACGCTTCCCGAAGGGAGAAAGGCGGACAGGTATCCGGTAAGCGGCAGGGTCGGAACA
GGAGAGCGCACGAGGGAGCTTCCAGGGGGAAACGCCTGGTATCTTTATAGTCCTGTCGGGTTTCGCCACC
TCTGACTTGAGCGTCGATTTTTGTGATGCTCGTCAGGGGGGCGGAGCCTATGGAAAAACGCCAGCAACGC
GGCCTTTTTACGGTTCCTGGCCTTTTGCTGGCCTTTTGCTCACATGTTCTTTCCTGCGTTATCCCCTGAT
TCTGTGGATAACCGTATTACCGCCTTTGAGTGAGCTGATACCGCTCGCCGCAGCCGAACGACCGAGCGCA
GCGAGTCAGTGAGCGAGGAAGCGGAAGAGCGCCCAATACGCAAACCGCCTCTCCCCGCGCGTTGGCCGAT
TCATTAATGCAGCTGGCACGACAGGTTTCCCGACTGGAAAGCGGGCAGTGAGCGCAACGCAATTAATGTG
AGTTAGCTCACTCATTAGGCACCCCAGGCTTTACACTTTATGCTTCCGGCTCGTATGTTGTGTGGAATTG
TGAGCGGATAACAATTTCACACAGGAAACAGCTATGACCATGATTACGCCAAGCGCGCAATTAACCCTCA
CTAAAGGGAACAAAAGCTGGAGCTGCAAGCTTAATGTAGTCTTATGCAATACTCTTGTAGTCTTGCAACA
TGGTAACGATGAGTTAGCAACATGCCTTACAAGGAGAGAAAAAGCACCGTGCATGCCGATTGGTGGAAGT
AAGGTGGTACGATCGTGCCTTATTAGGAAGGCAACAGACGGGTCTGACATGGATTGGACGAACCACTGAA
TTGCCGCATTGCAGAGATATTGTATTTAAGTGCCTAGCTCGATACATAAACGGGTCTCTCTGGTTAGACC
AGATCTGAGCCTGGGAGCTCTCTGGCTAACTAGGGAACCCACTGCTTAAGCCTCAATAAAGCTTGCCTTG
AGTGCTTCAAGTAGTGTGTGCCCGTCTGTTGTGTGACTCTGGTAACTAGAGATCCCTCAGACCCTTTTAG
TCAGTGTGGAAAATCTCTAGCAGTGGCGCCCGAACAGGGACTTGAAAGCGAAAGGGAAACCAGAGGAGCT
CTCTCGACGCAGGACTCGGCTTGCTGAAGCGCGCACGGCAAGAGGCGAGGGGCGGCGACTGGTGAGTACG
CCAAAAATTTTGACTAGCGGAGGCTAGAAGGAGAGAGATGGGTGCGAGAGCGTCAGTATTAAGCGGGGGA
GAATTAGATCGCGATGGGAAAAAATTCGGTTAAGGCCAGGGGGAAAGAAAAAATATAAATTAAAACATAT
AGTATGGGCAAGCAGGGAGCTAGAACGATTCGCAGTTAATCCTGGCCTGTTAGAAACATCAGAAGGCTGT
AGACAAATACTGGGACAGCTACAACCATCCCTTCAGACAGGATCAGAAGAACTTAGATCATTATATAATA
CAGTAGCAACCCTCTATTGTGTGCATCAAAGGATAGAGATAAAAGACACCAAGGAAGCTTTAGACAAGAT
AGAGGAAGAGCAAAACAAAAGTAAGACCACCGCACAGCAAGCGGCCGCTGATCTTCAGACCTGGAGGAGG
AGATATGAGGGACAATTGGAGAAGTGAATTATATAAATATAAAGTAGTAAAAATTGAACCATTAGGAGTA
GCACCCACCAAGGCAAAGAGAAGAGTGGTGCAGAGAGAAAAAAGAGCAGTGGGAATAGGAGCTTTGTTCC
TTGGGTTCTTGGGAGCAGCAGGAAGCACTATGGGCGCAGCGTCAATGACGCTGACGGTACAGGCCAGACA
ATTATTGTCTGGTATAGTGCAGCAGCAGAACAATTTGCTGAGGGCTATTGAGGCGCAACAGCATCTGTTG
CAACTCACAGTCTGGGGCATCAAGCAGCTCCAGGCAAGAATCCTGGCTGTGGAAAGATACCTAAAGGATC
AACAGCTCCTGGGGATTTGGGGTTGCTCTGGAAAACTCATTTGCACCACTGCTGTGCCTTGGAATGCTAG
TTGGAGTAATAAATCTCTGGAACAGATTTGGAATCACACGACCTGGATGGAGTGGGACAGAGAAATTAAC
AATTACACAAGCTTAATACACTCCTTAATTGAAGAATCGCAAAACCAGCAAGAAAAGAATGAACAAGAAT
TATTGGAATTAGATAAATGGGCAAGTTTGTGGAATTGGTTTAACATAACAAATTGGCTGTGGTATATAAA
ATTATTCATAATGATAGTAGGAGGCTTGGTAGGTTTAAGAATAGTTTTTGCTGTACTTTCTATAGTGAAT
AGAGTTAGGCAGGGATATTCACCATTATCGTTTCAGACCCACCTCCCAACCCCGAGGGGACCCAGAGAGG
GCCTATTTCCCATGATTCCTTCATATTTGCATATACGATACAAGGCTGTTAGAGAGATAATTAGAATTAA
TTTGACTGTAAACACAAAGATATTAGTACAAAATACGTGACGTAGAAAGTAATAATTTCTTGGGTAGTTT
GCAGTTTTAAAATTATGTTTTAAAATGGACTATCATATGCTTACCGTAACTTGAAAGTATTTCGATTTCT
TGGCTTTATATATCTTGTGGAAAGGACGAAACACCGTTATAGGTGAATACTCGGGCGTTTTAGAGCTAGA
AATAGCAAGTTAAAATAAGGCTAGTCCGTTATCAACTTGAAAAAGTGGCACCGAGTCGGTGCTTTTTTAA
GCTTGGCGTAACTAGATCTTGAGACAAATGGCAGTATTCATCCACAATTTTAAAAGAAAAGGGGGGATTG
GGGGGTACAGTGCAGGGGAAAGAATAGTAGACATAATAGCAACAGACATACAAACTAAAGAATTACAAAA
ACAAATTACAAAAATTCAAAATTTTCGGGTTTATTACAGGGACAGCAGAGATCCACTTTGGCGCCGGCTC
GAGGGGG
