>Addgene plasmid #77264 | MAP2K5 gRNA (BRDN0001147402) | depositor partial sequence | sequence record 144724 | Target Sequence
TTATAGGTGAATACTCGGGC
