>Addgene plasmid #77264 | MAP2K5 gRNA (BRDN0001147402) | addgene partial sequence | sequence record 187423 | hU6-F
TAGAAAGTAATAATTTCTTGGGTAGTTTGCAGTTTTAAAATTATGTTTTAAAATGGACTATCATATGCTT
ACCGTAACTTGAAAGTATTTCGATTTCTTGGCTTTATATATCTTGTGGAAAGGACGAAACACCGTTATAG
GTGAATACTCGGGCGTTTTAGAGCTAGAAATAGCAAGTTAAAATAAGGCTAGTCCGTTATCAACTTGAAA
AAGTGGCACCGAGTCGGTGCTTTTTTAAGCTTGGCGTAACTAGATCTTGAGACAAATGGCAGTATTCATC
CACAATTTTAAAAGAAAAGGGGGGATTGGGGGGTACAGTGCAGGGGAAAGAATAGTAGACATAATAGCAA
CAGACATACAAACTAAAGAATTACAAAAACAAATTACAAAAATTCAAAATTTTCGGGTTTATTACAGGGA
CAGCAGAGATCCACTTTGGCGCCGGCTCGAGGGGGCCCGGGTGCAAAGATGGATAAAGTTTTAAACAGAG
AGGAATCTTTGCAGCTAATGGACCTTCTAGGTCTTGAAAGGAGTGGGAATTGGCTCCGGTGCCCGTCAGT
GGGCAGAGCG
